Addgene plasmid #223933: HCT133_rAAV-eHGT_1500m-minBglobin-SYFP2-WPRE3-BGHpA
Purpose: Direct-expressing SYFP2 AAV virus
Depositing lab: Tanya Daigle & Allen Institute for Brain Science. Depositing organization: Allen Institute. Publication: Enhancer AAVs for targeting spinal motor neurons and descending motor pathways in rodents and macaque. Kussick E, Johansen N, Taskin N, Chowdhury A, Quinlan MA, Fraser A, Clark AG, Wynalda B, Martinez R, Groce EL, Reding M, Liang E, Shulga L, Huang C, Casper T, Clark M, Ho W, Gao Y, van Velthoven CTJ, Sobieski C, Ferrer R, Berg MR, Curtis BC, English C, Day JC, Fortuna MG, Donadio N, Newman D, Yao S, Chakka AB, Goldy J, Torkelson A, Guzman JB, Chakrabarty R, Nguy B, Guilford N, Pham TH, Wright V, Ronellenfitch K, Naidoo R, Kenney J, Williford A, Ramakrishnan C, Drinnenberg A, Gudsnuk K, Thyagarajan B, Smith KA, Dee N, Deisseroth K, Zeng H, Yao Z, Tasic B, Levi BP, Hodge R, Bakken TE, Lein ES, Ting JT, Daigle TL. Cell Rep. 2025 Jun 24;44(6):115730. doi: 10.1016/j.celrep.2025.115730. Epub 2025 May 21. PubMed 40403722.
Backbone
  Vector backbone: rAAV-minBglobin-SYFP2-WPRE3-BGHpA
  Backbone manufacturer: Allen Institute for Brain Science
  Backbone size w/o insert (bp): 4220
  Vector type: AAV
Growth in bacteria
  Bacterial resistance: Ampicillin, 100 μg/mL
  Growth temperature: 37°C
  Growth strain: NEB Stable
  Copy number: High Copy
Gene/Insert
  Gene/Insert name: SYFP2
  Species: Synthetic
  Insert size (bp): 720
  Mutation: N/A
  Promoter: minBglobin
  Cloning method: Gibson Cloning
  Sequencing primers: 5′ TTCCTGCGGCCGCACGCGT; 3′ GACTTTTATGCCCAGCCCGAGCTC
Terms and licenses: Academic/Nonprofit Terms; Industry Terms: Not Available to Industry
How to cite: HCT133_rAAV-eHGT_1500m-minBglobin-SYFP2-WPRE3-BGHpA was a gift from Tanya Daigle & Allen Institute for Brain Science (Addgene plasmid # 223933 ; http://n2t.net/addgene:223933 ; RRID:Addgene_223933)
