[The description below was written by a language model from this plasmid's Addgene catalogue record and pLannotate feature annotations shown in this document.]
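Description:
HCT133_rAAV-eHGT_1500m-minBglobin-SYFP2-WPRE3-BGHpA is a recombinant AAV transfer plasmid built on the Allen Institute's rAAV-minBglobin-SYFP2-WPRE3-BGHpA backbone and intended for packaging into AAV particles that directly express a yellow fluorescent reporter. In bacteria it is maintained as a high-copy plasmid through a ColE1/pUC-type origin and selected with ampicillin via the β-lactamase gene and its native promoter. An f1 phage origin and small remnants of pBR322 bom and rop sequences are also present in the backbone. The sequenced record is 4,924 nt.

The payload lies between AAV2 inverted terminal repeats, which provide the signals for genome replication and encapsidation. The right ITR is annotated in full, whereas the left one is detected only as two short fragments, which may reflect the difficulty of sequencing and annotating these repeats. Within the ITRs, the construct name indicates that an enhancer element, eHGT_1500m, sits upstream of a minimal β-globin promoter. Neither part is annotated in the feature table, but the unannotated stretch before the SYFP2 coding sequence is where they would lie. In this design the minimal promoter has little activity by itself, so the enhancer determines where expression occurs. SYFP2, a rapidly maturing monomeric yellow fluorescent protein derived from Aequorea victoria, is followed by WPRE3, a shortened woodchuck hepatitis virus posttranscriptional element (seen as two WPRE fragments) that boosts transcript expression, and by the bovine growth hormone polyadenylation signal.

The associated publication concerns enhancer AAVs for targeting spinal motor neurons and descending motor pathways in rodents and macaque. This suggests use as a reporter virus for evaluating or labelling enhancer-defined cell populations, though the record does not state this enhancer's specific cell-type selectivity.
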