Features (pLannotate 1.2.2; 14 found; start..end, strand, type, name):
     12..39      +  repeat_region  AAV2 ITR (fragment): inverted terminal repeat of adeno-associated virus serotype 2 inverted
     68..95      +  repeat_region  AAV2 ITR (fragment): inverted terminal repeat of adeno-associated virus serotype 2 inverted
    942..1658    +  CDS            SYFP2: SYFP2 is a basic (constitutively fluorescent) yellow fluorescent protein published in 2006, derived from Aequorea victoria. It is reported to be a very rapidly-maturing monomer with moderate acid sensitivity.
   1698..1855    +  misc_feature   WPRE (fragment): woodchuck hepatitis virus posttranscriptional regulatory element
   1861..1941    +  misc_feature   WPRE (fragment): woodchuck hepatitis virus posttranscriptional regulatory element
   1958..2069    +  polyA_signal   bGH poly(A) signal: bovine growth hormone polyadenylation signal
   2187..2327    +  repeat_region  AAV2 ITR: inverted terminal repeat of adeno-associated virus serotype 2 inverted
   2332..2383    -  misc_feature   bom (fragment): basis of mobility region from pBR322
   2402..2857    +  rep_origin     f1 ori (sequence partly withheld): f1 bacteriophage origin of replication; arrow indicates direction of (+) strand synthesis
   2858..2907    -  misc_feature   bom (fragment): basis of mobility region from pBR322
   3009..3044    -  CDS            rop (fragment): Rop protein, which maintains plasmids at low copy number; rop
   3139..3243    +  promoter       AmpR promoter: bla
   3244..4104    +  CDS            AmpR: β-lactamase; bla; confers resistance to ampicillin, carbenicillin, and related antibiotics
   4275..4863    +  rep_origin     ori: high-copy-number ColE1/pMB1/pBR322/pUC origin of replication
>Addgene plasmid #223933 | HCT133_rAAV-eHGT_1500m-minBglobin-SYFP2-WPRE3-BGHpA | addgene full sequence | sequence record 444666 | Addgene NGS Result
CCTGCAGGCAGCTGCGCGCTCGCTCGCTCACTGAGGCCGCCCGGGCGTCGGGCGACCTTTGGTCGCCCGG
CCTCAGTGAGCGAGCGAGCGCGCAGAGAGGGAGTGGCCAACTCCATCACTAGGGGTTCCTGCGGCCGCAC
GCGTTGTCCTGATTGTCCTGTGTCCAGGTGTTATGTCACAGAAATTGAAAGACTTTGGGGAGCAAGTTTC
CTTTATGTTCTTTGTTTCAAGTACTCTTTACTTGTTTCCATGACAGAGTTTTTATGAAGATTAAAATAAG
TGAAATAATACCTTCTATTTTTGTAGACTAATACTTGATACAGTGAAAAATTTCAGTCAATATTAACTGT
TATTTTCACAACAGAAAAAAATGACTCATTGTTCAGTTTGGCATAATGAAAAATAGTTCAAGACACATAT
TCATTCTCTCCTAATTTCATTCCTTTAAAATAAGGGCAATACATTGGCATCAGATGAACAGTTGGCTTAG
AAGAGTTCCCAATATAGACTTGGACAATCTCCCTTTGGACCTCCTGTGTCCCTCTCTGTCTACCCAGGCC
TTCCTCCTCTAGCTGAGCATTGAAACACCTGCCTGCTTGGCAAGTTGAAGAAGGTCCAATCTGCTAAAAT
AATTGAATGCTTCAGAATTTGCCAACAGTAAAGACAGATGCTGTAAAGGCTGAGTGAGAAATATGATCTC
TCTTTGGATGCATTTTGTTTTATCTTTTTCCTTATTAAAAAAAGGTGATGTGTGTAACCCCAGGGCCTAT
GGAATTATCATTTGCCCCTTACCTCCAACAAATTAAATCTATATTTTACACTGAAATGAATGGTTATATT
GCGAGCTCGGGCTGGGCATAAAAGTCAGGGCAGAGCCATCTATTGCTTACATTTGCTTCTGGGATCCAGA
TCTTTCGAAGCTAGCGCTACCGGTCGCCACCATGGTGAGCAAGGGCGAGGAGCTGTTCACCGGGGTGGTG
CCCATCCTGGTCGAGCTGGACGGCGACGTAAACGGCCACAAGTTCAGCGTGTCCGGCGAGGGCGAGGGCG
ATGCCACCTACGGCAAGCTGACCCTGAAGCTGATCTGCACCACCGGCAAGCTGCCCGTGCCCTGGCCCAC
CCTCGTGACCACCCTGGGCTACGGCGTGCAGTGCTTCGCCCGCTACCCCGACCACATGAAGCAGCACGAC
TTCTTCAAGTCCGCCATGCCCGAAGGCTACGTCCAGGAGCGCACCATCTTCTTCAAGGACGACGGCAACT
ACAAGACCCGCGCCGAGGTGAAGTTCGAGGGCGACACCCTGGTGAACCGCATCGAGCTGAAGGGCATCGA
CTTCAAGGAGGACGGCAACATCCTGGGGCACAAGCTGGAGTACAACTACAACAGCCACAACGTCTATATC
ACCGCCGACAAGCAGAAGAACGGCATCAAGGCCAACTTCAAGATCCGCCACAACATCGAGGACGGCGGCG
TGCAGCTCGCCGACCACTACCAGCAGAACACCCCCATCGGCGACGGCCCCGTGCTGCTGCCCGACAACCA
CTACCTGAGCTACCAGTCCAAGCTGAGCAAAGACCCCAACGAGAAGCGCGATCACATGGTCCTGCTGGAG
TTCGTGACCGCCGCCGGGATCACTCTCGGCATGGACGAGCTGTACAAGTAAGTCGACGGCGCGCCGCGGC
CGCGAATTCGATATCATAATCAACCTCTGGATTACAAAATTTGTGAAAGATTGACTGGTATTCTTAACTA
TGTTGCTCCTTTTACGCTATGTGGATACGCTGCTTTAATGCCTTTGTATCATGCTATTGCTTCCCGTATG
GCTTTCATTTTCTCCTCCTTGTATAAATCCTGGTTAGTTCTTGCCACGGCGGAACTCATCGCCGCCTGCC
TTGCCCGCTGCTGGACAGGGGCTCGGCTGTTGGGCACTGACAATTCCGTGGCTCGAGAGATCTTCGACTG
TGCCTTCTAGTTGCCAGCCATCTGTTGTTTGCCCCTCCCCCGTGCCTTCCTTGACCCTGGAAGGTGCCAC
TCCCACTGTCCTTTCCTAATAAAATGAGGAAATTGCATCGCATTGTCTGAGTAGGTGTCATTCTATTCTG
GGGGGTGGGGTGGGGCAGGACAGCAAGGGGGAGGATTGGGAAGACAATAGCAGGCATGAGATCTCACGTG
CGGACCGAGCGGCCGCAGGAACCCCTAGTGATGGAGTTGGCCACTCCCTCTCTGCGCGCTCGCTCGCTCA
CTGAGGCCGGGCGACCAAAGGTCGCCCGACGCCCGGGCTTTGCCCGGGCGGCCTCAGTGAGCGAGCGAGC
GCGCAGCTGCCTGCAGGGGCGCCTGATGCGGTATTTTCTCCTTACGCATCTGTGCGGTATTTCACACCGC
ATA
[95 nt withheld, positions 2384-2478]
T
[46 nt withheld, positions 2480-2525]
C
[141 nt withheld, positions 2527-2667]
CCTTTGACGTTGGAGTCCACGTTCTTT
[37 nt withheld, positions 2695-2731]
ACTCTATCTCGGGCTATTCTTTTGATTTATAAGGGATTTTGCCGATTTCGGTCTATTGGTTAAAAAATGA
GCTGATTTAACAAAAATTTAACGCGAATTTTAACAAAATATTAACGTTTACAATTTTATGGTGCACTCTC
AGTACAATCTGCTCTGATGCCGCATAGTTAAGCCAGCCCCGACACCCGCCAACACCCGCTGACGCGCCCT
GACGGGCTTGTCTGCTCCCGGCATCCGCTTACAGACAAGCTGTGACCGTCTCCGGGAGCTGCATGTGTCA
GAGGTTTTCACCGTCATCACCGAAACGCGCGAGACGAAAGGGCCTCGTGATACGCCTATTTTTATAGGTT
AATGTCATGATAATAATGGTTTCTTAGACGTCAGGTGGCACTTTTCGGGGAAATGTGCGCGGAACCCCTA
TTTGTTTATTTTTCTAAATACATTCAAATATGTATCCGCTCATGAGACAATAACCCTGATAAATGCTTCA
ATAATATTGAAAAAGGAAGAGTATGAGTATTCAACATTTCCGTGTCGCCCTTATTCCCTTTTTTGCGGCA
TTTTGCCTTCCTGTTTTTGCTCACCCAGAAACGCTGGTGAAAGTAAAAGATGCTGAAGATCAGTTGGGTG
CACGAGTGGGTTACATCGAACTGGATCTCAACAGCGGTAAGATCCTTGAGAGTTTTCGCCCCGAAGAACG
TTTTCCAATGATGAGCACTTTTAAAGTTCTGCTATGTGGCGCGGTATTATCCCGTATTGACGCCGGGCAA
GAGCAACTCGGTCGCCGCATACACTATTCTCAGAATGACTTGGTTGAGTACTCACCAGTCACAGAAAAGC
ATCTTACGGATGGCATGACAGTAAGAGAATTATGCAGTGCTGCCATAACCATGAGTGATAACACTGCGGC
CAACTTACTTCTGACAACGATCGGAGGACCGAAGGAGCTAACCGCTTTTTTGCACAACATGGGGGATCAT
GTAACTCGCCTTGATCGTTGGGAACCGGAGCTGAATGAAGCCATACCAAACGACGAGCGTGACACCACGA
TGCCTGTAGCAATGGCAACAACGTTGCGCAAACTATTAACTGGCGAACTACTTACTCTAGCTTCCCGGCA
ACAATTAATAGACTGGATGGAGGCGGATAAAGTTGCAGGACCACTTCTGCGCTCGGCCCTTCCGGCTGGC
TGGTTTATTGCTGATAAATCTGGAGCCGGTGAGCGTGGGTCTCGCGGTATCATTGCAGCACTGGGGCCAG
ATGGTAAGCCCTCCCGTATCGTAGTTATCTACACGACGGGGAGTCAGGCAACTATGGATGAACGAAATAG
ACAGATCGCTGAGATAGGTGCCTCACTGATTAAGCATTGGTAACTGTCAGACCAAGTTTACTCATATATA
CTTTAGATTGATTTAAAACTTCATTTTTAATTTAAAAGGATCTAGGTGAAGATCCTTTTTGATAATCTCA
TGACCAAAATCCCTTAACGTGAGTTTTCGTTCCACTGAGCGTCAGACCCCGTAGAAAAGATCAAAGGATC
TTCTTGAGATCCTTTTTTTCTGCGCGTAATCTGCTGCTTGCAAACAAAAAAACCACCGCTACCAGCGGTG
GTTTGTTTGCCGGATCAAGAGCTACCAACTCTTTTTCCGAAGGTAACTGGCTTCAGCAGAGCGCAGATAC
CAAATACTGTTCTTCTAGTGTAGCCGTAGTTAGGCCACCACTTCAAGAACTCTGTAGCACCGCCTACATA
CCTCGCTCTGCTAATCCTGTTACCAGTGGCTGCTGCCAGTGGCGATAAGTCGTGTCTTACCGGGTTGGAC
TCAAGACGATAGTTACCGGATAAGGCGCAGCGGTCGGGCTGAACGGGGGGTTCGTGCACACAGCCCAGCT
TGGAGCGAACGACCTACACCGAACTGAGATACCTACAGCGTGAGCTATGAGAAAGCGCCACGCTTCCCGA
AGGGAGAAAGGCGGACAGGTATCCGGTAAGCGGCAGGGTCGGAACAGGAGAGCGCACGAGGGAGCTTCCA
GGGGGAAACGCCTGGTATCTTTATAGTCCTGTCGGGTTTCGCCACCTCTGACTTGAGCGTCGATTTTTGT
GATGCTCGTCAGGGGGGCGGAGCCTATGGAAAAACGCCAGCAACGCGGCCTTTTTACGGTTCCTGGCCTT
TTGCTGGCCTTTTGCTCACATGT
